>Addgene plasmid #237969 | TRAV12-3 | addgene full sequence | sequence record 475840 | Addgene NGS Result
AGGCTAGGTGGAGGCTCAGTGATGATAAGTCTGCGATGGTGGATGCATGTGTCATGGTCATAGCTGTTTC
CTGTGTGAAATTGTTATCCGCTCAGAGGGCACAATCCTATTCCGCGCTATCCGACAATCTCCAAGACATT
AGGTGGAGTTCAGTTCGGCGTATGGCATATGTCGCTGGAAAGAACATGTGAGCAAAAGGCCAGCAAAAGG
CCAGGAACCGTAAAAAGGCCGCGTTGCTGGCGTTTTTCCATAGGCTCCGCCCCCCTGACGAGCATCACAA
AAATCGACGCTCAAGTCAGAGGTGGCGAAACCCGACAGGACTATAAAGATACCAGGCGTTTCCCCCTGGA
AGCTCCCTCGTGCGCTCTCCTGTTCCGACCCTGCCGCTTACCGGATACCTGTCCGCCTTTCTCCCTTCGG
GAAGCGTGGCGCTTTCTCATAGCTCACGCTGTAGGTATCTCAGTTCGGTGTAGGTCGTTCGCTCCAAGCT
GGGCTGTGTGCACGAACCCCCCGTTCAGCCCGACCGCTGCGCCTTATCCGGTAACTATCGTCTTGAGTCC
AACCCGGTAAGACACGACTTATCGCCACTGGCAGCAGCCACTGGTAACAGGATTAGCAGAGCGAGGTATG
TAGGCGGTGCTACAGAGTTCTTGAAGTGGTGGCCTAACTACGGCTACACTAGAAGAACAGTATTTGGTAT
CTGCGCTCTGCTGAAGCCAGTTACCTTCGGAAAAAGAGTTGGTAGCTCTTGATCCGGCAAACAAACCACC
GCTGGTAGCGGTGGTTTTTTTGTTTGCAAGCAGCAGATTACGCGCAGAAAAAAAGGATCTCAAGAAGAAG
ATCCTTTGATCTTTTCTACGGGGTCTGACGCTCAGTGGAACGAAAACTCACGTTAAGGGATTTTGGTCAT
GAGATTATCAAAAAGGATCTTCACCTAGATCCTTTTAAATTAAAAATGAAGTTTTAAATCAAGCCCAATC
TGAATAATGTTACAACCAATTAACCAATTCTGATTAGAAAAACTCATCGAGCATCAAATGAAACTGCAAT
TTATTCATATCAGGATTATCAATACCATATTTTTGAAAAAGCCGTTTCTGTAATGAAGGAGAAAACTCAC
CGAGGCAGTTCCATAGGATGGCAAGATCCTGGTATCGGTCTGCGATTCCGACTCGTCCAACATCAATACA
ACCTATTAATTTCCCCTCGTCAAAAATAAGGTTATCAAGTGAGAAATCACCATGAGTGACGACTGAATCC
GGTGAGAATGGCAAAAGTTTATGCATTTCTTTCCAGACTTGTTCAACAGGCCAGCCATTACGCTCGTCAT
CAAAATCACTCGCATCAACCAAACCGTTATTCATTCGTGATTGCGCCTGAGCAAGACGAAATACGCGATC
GCTGTTAAAAGGACAATTACAAACAGGAATCGAATGCAACCGGCGCAGGAACACTGCCAGCGCATCAACA
ATATTTTCACCTGAATCAGGATATTCTTCTAATACCTGGAATGCTGTTTTTCCGGGGATCGCAGTGGTGA
GTAACCATGCATCATCAGGAGTACGGATAAAATGCTTGATGGTCGGAAGAGGCATAAATTCCGTCAGCCA
GTTTAGTCTGACCATCTCATCTGTAACATCATTGGCAACGCTACCTTTGCCATGTTTCAGAAACAACTCT
GGCGCATCGGGCTTCCCATACAAGCGATAGATTGTCGCACCTGATTGCCCGACATTATCGCGAGCCCATT
TATACCCATATAAATCAGCATCCATGTTGGAATTTAATCGCGGCCTCGACGTTTCCCGTTGAATATGGCT
CATAACACCCCTTGTATTACTGTTTATGTAAGCAGACAGTTTTATTGTTCATGATGATATATTTTTATCT
TGTGCAATGTAACATCAGAGATTTTGAGACACGGGCCAGAGCTGCATCGCGCGTTTCGGTGATGACGGTG
AAAACCTCTGACACATGCAGCTCCCGGGACGGTCACAGCTTGTCTGTAAGCGGATGCCGGGAGCAGACAA
GCCCGTCAGGGCGCGTCAGCGGGTGTTGGCTGTTGTTTGTCGCATTATACGAGCGTCCAGGTTGGGATAC
CTGAAACAAAACCCATCGTACGGCCAAGGAAGTCTCCAATAACTGTGATCCACCACAAGCGCCAGGGTTT
TCCCAGTCACGACGTTGTAAAACGACGGCCAGTCATGCATAATCCGCACGCATCTGGAATAAGGAAGTGC
CATTCCGCCTGACCTCTCGAGTAATAGAGACCCGTCTCACTTCAGAAGCAGAGATCTCCCACACCCAAAA
GGCCACACTGGTGTGCCTGGCCACAGGCTTCTACCCCGACCACGTGGAGCTGAGCTGGTGGGTGAATGGG
AAGGAGGTGCACAGTGGGGTCAGCACAGACCCGCAGCCCCTCAAGGAGCAGCCCGCCCTCAATGACTCCA
GATACTGCCTGAGCAGCCGCCTGAGAGTCTCGGCCACCTTCTGGCAGAACCCCCGCAACCACTTCCGCTG
TCAAGTCCAGTTCTACGGGCTCTCGGAGAATGACGAGTGGACCCAGGATAGGGCCAAACCTGTCACCCAG
ATCGTCAGCGCCGAGGCCTGGGGTAGAGCAGACTGTGGCTTCACCTCCGAGTCTTACCAGCAAGGGGTCC
TGTCTGCCACCATCCTCTATGAGATCTTGCTAGGGAAGGCCACCTTGTATGCCGTGCTGGTCAGTGCCCT
CGTGCTGATGGCCATGGTCAAGAGAAAGGATTCCAGAGGCGGAAGTGGAGCAACCAATTTCTCCTTGCTG
AAGCAGGCCGGTGACGTTGAGGAAAACCCAGGACCAATGATGAAATCCTTGAGAGTTTTACTGGTGATCC
TGTGGCTTCAGTTAAGCTGGGTTTGGAGCCAACAGAAGGAGGTGGAGCAGGATCCTGGACCACTCAGTGT
TCCAGAGGGAGCCATTGTTTCTCTCAACTGCACTTACAGCAACAGTGCTTTTCAATACTTCATGTGGTAC
AGACAGTATTCCAGAAAAGGCCCTGAGTTGCTGATGTACACATACTCCAGTGGTAACAAAGAAGATGGAA
GGTTTACAGCACAGGTCGATAAATCCAGCAAGTATATCTCCTTGTTCATCAGAGACTCACAGCCCAGTGA
TTCAGCAACGGGAGACGCGGTCTCAAAACCTCGAG
Features (pLannotate 1.2.2; 6 found; start..end, strand, type, name):
    245..833     -  rep_origin     ori: high-copy-number ColE1/pMB1/pBR322/pUC origin of replication
   1014..1823    -  CDS            KanR: aminoglycoside phosphotransferase; aph(3')-Ia; confers resistance to kanamycin in bacteria or G418 (Geneticin®) in eukaryotes
   1930..1971    +  CDS            rop (fragment): Rop protein, which maintains plasmids at low copy number; rop
   2160..2203    -  CDS            lacZα (fragment): LacZα fragment of β-galactosidase; lacZ fragment
   2282..2770    +  CDS            TRBC2 (fragment): TRBC2_HUMAN - Also known as TCRBC2 From Homo sapiens (Human).
   2837..3160    +  CDS            TRAV12-3 (fragment): TVAL3_HUMAN - Experimental evidence at protein level: Swiss-Prot protein existence level 1. V region of the variable domain of T cell receptor (TR) alpha chain that participates in the antigen recognition (PubMed:24600447). Alpha-beta T cell receptors are antigen specific receptors which are essential to the immune response and are present on the cell surface of T lymphocytes. Recognize peptide-major histocompatibility (MH) (pMH) complexes that are displayed by antigen presenting cells (APC), a prerequisite for efficient T cell adaptive immunity against pathogens (PubMed:25493333). Binding of
