[The description below was written by a language model from this plasmid's Addgene catalogue record and pLannotate feature annotations shown in this document.]
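Description:
TRAV12-3 is a small bacterial cloning plasmid built on the commercial pTwist Kan High Copy v2 backbone and classed as a synthetic biology part rather than an expression vector. It is propagated in E. coli through a high-copy ColE1/pUC-type origin and selected with kanamycin via an aminoglycoside phosphotransferase (KanR) gene. The short rop and lacZα matches in the feature table are backbone remnants and not functional genes. No eukaryotic promoter, polyadenylation signal or viral element is annotated, which fits a plasmid that stores a modular DNA fragment and does not drive expression itself.

The roughly 930 bp human insert is arranged as TRBC-P2A-TRAV12-3. The annotation finds a T cell receptor beta constant region segment (matched to TRBC2) followed, after a short unannotated gap, by the TRAV12-3 alpha-chain variable gene segment. That gap is where the P2A element named in the record would lie, although it was not called as a feature. P2A is a self-cleaving peptide that lets two polypeptides be produced from one open reading frame. In this layout the fragment forms the middle piece of a bicistronic beta-P2A-alpha TCR cassette, supplying the end of the beta chain, the linker and the start of the alpha chain. A complete receptor would still need a beta variable and CDR3 region upstream and an alpha CDR3/J region and constant domain downstream.

The stated purpose is to generate TCRs by cloning, and the plasmid appears to be one member of a set of V-gene-specific parts for scalable TCR synthesis and antigen reactivity screening. The record does not state the assembly method or the destination vector.
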