Addgene plasmid #237969: TRAV12-3
Purpose: Encodes TRAV12-3 allele, P2A, and TRBC to generate TCRs via cloning
Depositing lab: Michael Birnbaum. Depositing organization: Massachusetts Institute of Technology. Publication: Scalable TCR synthesis and screening enable antigen reactivity mapping in vitiligo. Gaglione SA, Mukkamala RS, Krishna C, Smith BE, Wadsworth MH 2nd, Jelinsky SA, Perez CR, Schmidt-Hong L, Katz EL, Gellatly KJ, Ali LR, Shen J, Holec PV, Zhao QH, Chan AO, Xu EJK, Kravarik KM, Guzova JA, Dobson CS, Singh H, Garber M, Dougan M, Dougan SK, Harris JE, Winkler A, Birnbaum ME. Immunity. 2026 Feb 10;59(2):477-493.e9. doi: 10.1016/j.immuni.2026.01.001. Epub 2026 Jan 28. PubMed 41610844.
Backbone
  Vector backbone: pTwist Kan High Copy v2
  Backbone manufacturer: Twist
  Backbone size w/o insert (bp): 2255
  Vector type: Synthetic Biology
Growth in bacteria
  Bacterial resistance: Kanamycin, 50 μg/mL
  Growth temperature: 37°C
  Growth strain: DH5alpha
  Copy number: High Copy
Gene/Insert
  Gene/Insert name: TRBC-P2A-TRAV12-3
  Species: H. sapiens (human)
  Insert size (bp): 930
  Mutation: None
  Entrez Gene: TRAV12-3 (a.k.a. TCRAV12S3, TCRAV2S2, TRAV123)
  Cloning method: Unknown
Terms and licenses: Academic/Nonprofit Terms; Industry Terms: Not Available to Industry
Depositor comments: Please visit https://doi.org/10.1101/2025.04.24.649726 for bioRxiv preprint.
How to cite: TRAV12-3 was a gift from Michael Birnbaum (Addgene plasmid # 237969 ; http://n2t.net/addgene:237969 ; RRID:Addgene_237969)
